>Addgene plasmid #165619 | pSB4A3-PBAD-phzO | addgene full sequence | sequence record 331406 | Addgene NGS Result
ATATACTAGTAGCGGCCGCTGCAGTCCGGCAAAAAAGGGCAAGGTGTCACCACCCTGCCCTTTTTCTTTA
AAACCGAAAAGATTACTTCGCGTTATGCAGGCTTCCTCGCTCACTGACTCGCTGCGCTCGGTCGTTCGGC
TGCGGCGAGCGGTATCAGCTCACTCAAAGGCGGTAATCTCGAGGTTACATTGTCGATCTGTTCATGGTGA
ACAGCTTTGAATGCACCAAAAACTCGTAAAAGCTCTGATGTATCTATCTTTTTTACACCGTTTTCATCTG
TGCATATGGACAGTTTTCCCTTTGATATGTAACGGTGAACAGTTGTTCTACTTTTGTTTGTTAGTCTTGA
TGCTTCACTGATAGATACAAGAGCCATAAGAACCTCAGATCCTTCCGTATTTAGCCAGTATGTTCTCTAG
TGTGGTTCGTTGTTTTTGCGTGAGCCATGAGAACGAACCATTGAGATCATACTTACTTTGCATGTCACTC
AAAAATTTTGCCTCAAAACTGGTGAGCTGAATTTTTGCAGTTAAAGCATCGTGTAGTGTTTTTCTTAGTC
CGTTATGTAGGTAGGAATCTGATGTAATGGTTGTTGGTATTTTGTCACCATTCATTTTTATCTGGTTGTT
CTCAAGTTCGGTTACGAGATCCATTTGTCTATCTAGTTCAACTTGGAAAATCAACGTATCAGTCGGGCGG
CCTCGCTTATCAACCACCAATTTCATATTGCTGTAAGTGTTTAAATCTTTACTTATTGGTTTCAAAACCC
ATTGGTTAAGCCTTTTAAACTCATGGTAGTTATTTTCAAGCATTAACATGAACTTAAATTCATCAAGGCT
AATCTCTATATTTGCCTTGTGAGTTTTCTTTTGTGTTAGTTCTTTTAATAACCACTCATAAATCCTCATA
GAGTATTTGTTTTCAAAAGACTTAACATGTTCCAGATTATATTTTATGAATTTTTTTAACTGGAAAAGAT
AAGGCAATATCTCTTCACTAAAAACTAATTCTAATTTTTCGCTTGAGAACTTGGCATAGTTTGTCCACTG
GAAAATCTCAAAGCCTTTAACCAAAGGATTCCTGATTTCCACAGTTCTCGTCATCAGCTCTCTGGTTGCT
TTAGCTAATACACCATAAGCATTTTCCCTACTGATGTTCATCATCTGAGCGTATTGGTTATAAGTGAACG
ATACCGTCCGTTCTTTCCTTGTAGGGTTTTCAATCGTGGGGTTGAGTAGTGCCACACAGCATAAAATTAG
CTTGGTTTCATGCTCCGTTAAGTCATAGCGACTAATCGCTAGTTCATTTGCTTTGAAAACAACTAATTCA
GACATACATCTCAATTGGTCTAGGTGATTTTAATCACTATACCAATTGAGATGGGCTAGTCAATGATAAT
TACATGTCCTTTTCCTTTGAGTTGTGGGTATCTGTAAATTCTGCTAGACCTTTGCTGGAAAACTTGTAAA
TTCTGCTAGACCCTCTGTAAATTCCGCTAGACCTTTGTGTGTTTTTTTTGTTTATATTCAAGTGGTTATA
ATTTATAGAATAAAGAAAGAATAAAAAAAGATAAAAAGAATAGATCCCAGCCCTGTGTATAACTCACTAC
TTTAGTCAGTTCCGCAGTATTACAAAAGGATGTCGCAAACGCTGTTTGCTCCTCTACAAAACAGACCTTA
AAACCCTAAAGGCTTAAGTAGCACCCTCGCAAGCTCGGGCAAATCGCTGAATATTCCTTTTGTCTCCGAC
CATCAGGCACCTGAGTCGCTGTCTTTTTCGTGACATTCAGTTCGCTGCGCTCACGGCTCTGGCAGTGAAT
GGGGGTAAATGGCACTACAGGCGCCTTTTATGGATTCATGCAAGGAAACTACCCATAATACAAGAAAAGC
CCGTCACGGGCTTCTCAGGGCGTTTTATGGCGGGTCTGCTATGTGGTGCTATCTGACTTTTTGCTGTTCA
GCAGTTCCTGCCCTCTGATTTTCCAGTCTGACCACTTCGGATTATCCCGTGACAGGTCATTCAGACTGGC
TAATGCACCCAGTAAGGCAGCGGTATCATCAACAGGCTTACCCGTCTTACTGTCCCTAGTGCTTGGATTC
TCACCAATAAAAAACGCCCGGCGGCAACCGAGCGTTCTGAACAAATCCAGATGGAGTTCTGAGGTCATTA
CTGGATCTATCAACAGGAGTCCAAGCGAGCTCGTAAACTTGGTCTGACAGTTACCAATGCTTAATCAGTG
AGGCACCTATCTCAGCGATCTGTCTATTTCGTTCATCCATAGTTGCCTGACTCCCCGTCGTGTAGATAAC
TACGATACGGGAGGGCTTACCATCTGGCCCCAGTGCTGCAATGATACCGCGAGACCCACGCTCACCGGCT
CCAGATTTATCAGCAATAAACCAGCCAGCCGGAAGGGCCGAGCGCAGAAGTGGTCCTGCAACTTTATCCG
CCTCCATCCAGTCTATTAATTGTTGCCGGGAAGCTAGAGTAAGTAGTTCGCCAGTTAATAGTTTGCGCAA
CGTTGTTGCCATTGCTACAGGCATCGTGGTGTCACGCTCGTCGTTTGGTATGGCTTCATTCAGCTCCGGT
TCCCAACGATCAAGGCGAGTTACATGATCCCCCATGTTGTGCAAAAAAGCGGTTAGCTCCTTCGGTCCTC
CGATCGTTGTCAGAAGTAAGTTGGCCGCAGTGTTATCACTCATGGTTATGGCAGCACTGCATAATTCTCT
TACTGTCATGCCATCCGTAAGATGCTTTTCTGTGACTGGTGAGTACTCAACCAAGTCATTCTGAGAATAG
TGTATGCGGCGACCGAGTTGCTCTTGCCCGGCGTCAATACGGGATAATACCGCGCCACATAGCAGAACTT
TAAAAGTGCTCATCATTGGAAAACGTTCTTCGGGGCGAAAACTCTCAAGGATCTTACCGCTGTTGAGATC
CAGTTCGATGTAACCCACTCGTGCACCCAACTGATCTTCAGCATCTTTTACTTTCACCAGCGTTTCTGGG
TGAGCAAAAACAGGAAGGCAAAATGCCGCAAAAAAGGGAATAAGGGCGACACGGAAATGTTGAATACTCA
TACTCTTCCTTTTTCAATATTATTGAAGCATTTATCAGGGTTATTGTCTCATGAGCGGATACATATTTGA
ATGTATTTAGAAAAATAAACAAATAGGGGTTCCGCGCACATTTCCCATGGTGCCACCTGACGTCTAAGAA
ACCATTATTATCATGACATTAACCTATAAAAATAGGCGTATCACGAGGCAGAATTTCAGATAAAAAAAAT
CCTTAGCTTTCGCTAAGGATGATTTCTGGAATTCGCGGCCGCTTCTAGAGTTATGACAACTTGACGGCTA
CATCATTCACTTTTTCTTCACAACCGGCACGGAACTCGCTCGGGCTGGCCCCGGTGCATTTTTTAAATAC
CCGCGAGAAATAGAGTTGATCGTCAAAACCAACATTGCGACCGACGGTGGCGATAGGCATCCGGGTGGTG
CTCAAAAGCAGCTTCGCCTGGCTGATACGTTGGTCCTCGCGCCAGCTTAAGACGCTAATCCCTAACTGCT
GGCGGAAAAGATGTGACAGACGCGACGGCGACAAGCAAACATGCTGTGCGACGCTGGCGATATCAAAATT
GCTGTCTGCCAGGTGATCGCTGATGTACTGACAAGCCTCGCGTACCCGATTATCCATCGGTGGATGGAGC
GACTCGTTAATCGCTTCCATGCGCCGCAGTAACAATTGCTCAAGCAGATTTATCGCCAGCAGCTCCGAAT
AGCGCCCTTCCCCTTGCCCGGCGTTAATGATTTGCCCAAACAGGTCGCTGAAATGCGGCTGGTGCGCTTC
ATCCGGGCGAAAGAACCCCGTATTGGCAAATATTGACGGCCAGTTAAGCCATTCATGCCAGTAGGCGCGC
GGACGAAAGTAAACCCACTGGTGATACCATTCGCGAGCCTCCGGATGACGACCGTAGTGATGAATCTCTC
CTGGCGGGAACAGCAAAATATCACCCGGTCGGCAAACAAATTCTCGTCCCTGATTTTTCACCACCCCCTG
ACCGCGAATGGTGAGATTGAGAATATAACCTTTCATTCCCAGCGGTCGGTCGATAAAAAAATCGAGATAA
CCGTTGGCCTCAATCGGCGTTAAACCCGCCACCAGATGGGCATTAAACGAGTATCCCGGCAGCAGGGGAT
CATTTTGCGCTTCAGCCATACTTTTCATACTCCCGCCATTCAGAGAAGAAACCAATTGTCCATATTGCAT
CAGACATTGCCGTCACTGCGTCTTTTACTGGCTCTTCTCGCTAACCAAACCGGTAACCCCGCTTATTAAA
AGCATTCTGTAACAAAGCGGGACCAAAGCCATGACAAAAACGCGTAACAAAAGTGTCTATAATCACGGCA
GAAAAGTCCACATTGATTATTTGCACGGCGTCACACTTTGCTATGCCATAGCATTTTTATCCATAAGATT
AGCGGATCCTACCTGACGCTTTTTATCGCAACTCTCTACTGTTTCTCCATTACTAGAGATTAAAGAGGAG
AAATACTAGATGCTGGATTTTCAGAATAAACGCAAATATCTGAAAAGCGCAGAAAGCTTTAAAGCAAGCC
TGCGTGATAATCGTACCGTTATTTATCAGGGTCAGGTTGTTGAAGATGTGACCACCCATTTTAGCACCGC
AGGCGGTATTAGCCAGGTTGCAGAAATCTATGAAGAACAGTTTAGCGGTGAACACGATGATATTCTGACC
TATGTTCGTCCGGATGGTTATCTGGCAAGCAGCGCATATATGCCTCCGCGTAATAAAGAAGATCTGGCAA
GCCGTCGTCGTGCAATTATGTATGTTAGCCAGAAAACCTGGGGCACCCATTGTCGTAATCTGGATATGAT
TGCAAGCTTTACCGTTGGTATGATGGGTTATCTGCCGACCTTTCGTAAAAAATGTCCGGAATATGCAGAA
AACATCACCGAGTATCATGATTATGCAGAACGCAATAGCCTGTATCTGAGCGAAACCATTGTTGATCCGC
AGGGTTATCGTGCACGTACCCATGGCACCGATCTGAATCTGCCTCCGCCTGATCGTGCAGTTATGCGTAT
TAACAAACAGAATGCAGAAGGCATTTGGATCAGCGGTGTTAAAGGTGTTGGCACCGCAGCACCGCAGAGC
AATGAAATTTTTGTTGGTAGCCTGTTTCCGGCAGCACCGGAAGAAAGCTTTTGGGCATATGTTCCGGTTG
ATGCACCGGGTGTTAAAATCTTTTGTCGTGAAATTGTTAGCCAGCCGCATGCAAGCGCATATGATCATCC
GCTGATTAGCAAAGGTGAAGAGGCAGAAGCAATGGTCGTTTTTGATAATGTTTTTATTCCGCGTTGGCGT
ATTATGGCAGCAAATGTTCCGGAACTGGCAAGCGCAGGTTTTTTTAGCCTGTGGACCAGCTATAGCCATT
GGTATACCCTGGTTCGTCTGGAAACCAAAGCAGATCTGTATGCAGGTCTGGCAAAAGTTATTATGGAAGT
TCTGGGTCTGGAAGGTATTGCAGTTGTTCGTCAGCGTGTTAGCGAAATTGTTCAGCTGGCAGAAATTCTG
AAAGGTATGTGTATTGCAAGCATCGAAACCGCAGAAATGAGTGATGGTGATATTCTGCTGCCTGGTCATA
ATGCACTGGCAGCAGGTCGTGTTTTTGCAATGGAAAAACTGCCTCGTGTTCTGCATCTGCTGCGTGAACT
GTGTGGTCAGGGTCTGATTCTGCGTTTTAATGAGAAAGATCTGGCAGCAGATGCCGCATTTGGTCAGAAA
TTTAGCTGGTTTCTGGATACCCAGAGCGTTGGTGCACGTGAAAAAAATCTGCTGATGAATCTGGTTTGGG
ATGTTGCAGCAAGCGAACATAGCACCCGTGCACTGGTTTTTGAAGAACAGCATGCACTGAGCGAACCGCT
GCTGCGCGATAATCTGGTTCTGGATTATGATTATCGTGAAAGCACCAGCCTGATTCGTCGTCTGGTTGGT
CTGAATGCAAAATGATAATACTAGAGCCAGGCATCAAATAAAACGAAAGGCTCAGTCGAAAGACTGGGCC
TTTCGTTTTATCTGTTGTTTGTCGGTGAACGCTCTCTACTAGAGTCACACTGGCTCACCTTCGGGTGGGC
CTTTCTGCGTTT
Features (pLannotate 1.2.2; 13 found; start..end, strand, type, name):
      4..24      +  misc_feature   BioBrick suffix: universal suffix for all parts
     25..82      +  terminator     his operon terminator: This putative transcriptin terminator from the E. coli his operon has a 2-bp deletion introduced during synthesis. Its efficiency has not been determined.
    385..1335    -  CDS            Rep101: RepA protein needed for replication with the pSC101 origin; rep101
   1383..1605    -  rep_origin     pSC101 ori: low-copy replication origin that requires the Rep101 protein
   2097..2191    -  terminator     lambda t0 terminator: transcription terminator from phage lambda
   2221..3081    -  CDS            AmpR: β-lactamase; bla; confers resistance to ampicillin, carbenicillin, and related antibiotics
   3082..3186    -  promoter       AmpR promoter: bla
   3273..3316    -  terminator     bacterial terminator: putative bacterial transcription terminator
   3319..3340    +  misc_feature   BioBrick prefix: BioBrick prefix for parts that do not start with "ATG"
   3341..4219    -  CDS            araC: L-arabinose regulatory protein; araC
   4246..4530    +  promoter       araBAD promoter: araBAD; promoter of the L-arabinose operon of E. coli; the araC regulatory gene is transcribed in the opposite direction (Guzman et al., 1995)
   6055..6126    +  terminator     rrnB T1 terminator: transcription terminator T1 from the E. coli rrnB gene
   6142..6169    +  terminator     T7Te terminator: phage T7 early transcription terminator
