[The description below was written by a language model from this plasmid's Addgene catalogue record and pLannotate feature annotations shown in this document.]
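Description:
pSB4A3-PBAD-phzO is a bacterial expression plasmid built on the iGEM BioBrick backbone pSB4A3, intended for synthetic biology work in E. coli. It replicates from the pSC101 origin, which depends on the plasmid-encoded Rep101 (RepA) protein and keeps the construct at low copy number. Selection is by ampicillin through a β-lactamase gene driven by its own bla promoter and followed by the lambda t0 terminator. The cloning region is bounded by the BioBrick prefix and suffix and insulated from the backbone by flanking transcription terminators, including a his operon terminator downstream of the suffix.

The payload is an arabinose-inducible cassette. The araC regulator gene is transcribed divergently from the araBAD (PBAD) promoter, so that AraC represses the promoter in the absence of L-arabinose and activates it when the sugar is supplied, giving tunable expression. Downstream of PBAD lies the phzO insert from Pseudomonas chlororaphis (spelled "chloraphis" in the record). The automated feature table does not annotate this coding sequence, but an unannotated stretch of roughly 1.5 kb between the promoter and the terminators corresponds to its expected position. Transcription ends at a double terminator made of rrnB T1 and T7Te. The insert was assembled through XbaI and SpeI sites, both destroyed during cloning, consistent with scar formation in BioBrick standard assembly.

According to the record, the plasmid is used for inducible production of PhzO to convert phenazine-1-carboxylic acid into 2-hydroxyphenazine, for example as a module in engineered phenazine biosynthesis pathways. No tags or reporters are recorded.
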