Addgene plasmid #165619: pSB4A3-PBAD-phzO
Purpose: Arabinose-inducible expression of phzO for conversion of phenazine-1-carboxylic acid to 2-hydroxyphenazine
Depositing lab: Martin Buck. Depositing organization: Imperial College London.
Backbone
  Vector backbone: pSB4A3
  Backbone manufacturer: iGEM
  Backbone size w/o insert (bp): 3339
  Vector type: Bacterial Expression, Synthetic Biology
Growth in bacteria
  Bacterial resistance: Ampicillin, 100 μg/mL
  Growth temperature: 37°C
  Growth strain: DH5alpha
  Copy number: Low Copy
Gene/Insert
  Gene/Insert name: phzO
  Species: Pseudomonas chloraphis
  Promoter: PBAD
  Cloning method: Restriction Enzyme; 5′ cloning site XbaI (destroyed during cloning); 3′ cloning site SpeI (destroyed during cloning)
  Sequencing primers: 5′ CGTCACACTTTGCTATGCCA
Terms and licenses: Academic/Nonprofit Terms; Industry Terms: Not Available to Industry
How to cite: pSB4A3-PBAD-phzO was a gift from Martin Buck (Addgene plasmid # 165619 ; http://n2t.net/addgene:165619 ; RRID:Addgene_165619)
